Addgene plasmid #237527: pGBKT7-AvrPWT4
Purpose: Yeast two-hybrid
Depositing lab: Gitta Coaker. Depositing organization: University of California, Davis. Publication: Wheat tandem kinase RWT4 directly binds a fungal effector to activate defense. Sung YC, Li Y, Bernasconi Z, Baik S, Asuke S, Keller B, Fahima T, Coaker G. Nat Genet. 2025 Apr 14. doi: 10.1038/s41588-025-02162-w. PubMed 40229601.
Backbone
  Vector backbone: pGBKT7
  Vector type: Yeast Expression
Growth in bacteria
  Bacterial resistance: Kanamycin, 50 μg/mL
  Growth temperature: 37°C
  Growth strain: DH5alpha
  Copy number: High Copy
Gene/Insert
  Gene/Insert name: AvrPwt4
  Species: Magnaporthe oryzae
  Cloning method: Gateway Cloning
Terms and licenses: Academic/Nonprofit Terms; Industry Terms: Not Available to Industry
Depositor comments: Please visit https://doi.org/10.1101/2024.04.30.591956 for bioRxiv preprint.
How to cite: pGBKT7-AvrPWT4 was a gift from Gitta Coaker (Addgene plasmid # 237527 ; http://n2t.net/addgene:237527 ; RRID:Addgene_237527)
