[The description below was written by a language model from this plasmid's Addgene catalogue record and pLannotate feature annotations shown in this document.]
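Description:
pGBKT7-AvrPWT4 is a yeast two-hybrid "bait" plasmid built on a Gateway-adapted pGBKT7 backbone, a yeast expression shuttle vector of about 7.6 kb. In E. coli it replicates from a high-copy ColE1/pUC-type origin and is selected with kanamycin through the Tn5 aminoglycoside phosphotransferase gene (NeoR/KanR), which is driven by a bacterial bla-type promoter. In Saccharomyces cerevisiae it is maintained episomally by the 2μ origin and selected by tryptophan prototrophy through the TRP1 marker and its native promoter. An f1 origin and several small backbone remnants (fragments of lacZα, lacI, rop, bom and ble, plus lac promoter/operator elements) are also annotated but have no evident role in the construct's function.

The expression cassette consists of the constitutive yeast ADH1 promoter, the GAL4 DNA-binding domain, and an insert region flanked by attB1 and attB2 sites, followed by T7 and ADH1 terminators. The attB sites are the scars of Gateway recombination, consistent with the recorded cloning method. They bracket a short segment of roughly 240 bp that the annotation does not label, but which by position corresponds to the catalogued insert, AvrPwt4 from the fungus Magnaporthe oryzae. The expected product is therefore a GAL4 DNA-binding domain–AvrPwt4 fusion. A T7 promoter between the GAL4 domain and the insert would allow in vitro transcription of the insert alone.

The stated purpose is yeast two-hybrid analysis: the bait is co-expressed with a GAL4 activation-domain prey, and interaction reconstitutes GAL4 activity at reporter genes. The associated publication title concerns direct binding of a fungal effector by the wheat tandem kinase RWT4, which suggests the interaction being tested.
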