Features (pLannotate 1.2.2; 25 found; start..end, strand, type, name):
    222..238     +  polyA_signal   bGH poly(A) signal (fragment): bovine growth hormone polyadenylation signal
    329..376     -  polyA_signal   HSV TK poly(A) signal: herpes simplex virus thymidine kinase polyadenylation signal (Cole and Stacy, 1985)
    435..587     -  CDS            ble (fragment): BLE_KLEPN - Experimental evidence at protein level: Swiss-Prot protein existence level 1. Binding protein with a strong affinity to the bleomycin family of antibiotics. Binds to CL990; an antimitotic-antibiotic compound. From Klebsiella pneumoniae.
    608..1402    -  CDS            NeoR/KanR: aminoglycoside phosphotransferase from Tn5; aph(3')-II (or nptII); confers resistance to neomycin, kanamycin, and G418 (Geneticin®)
   1403..1507    -  promoter       AmpR promoter: bla
   1534..2876    -  rep_origin     2μ ori: yeast 2μ plasmid origin of replication
   2944..2979    +  CDS            rop (fragment): Rop protein, which maintains plasmids at low copy number; rop
   3081..3130    +  misc_feature   bom (fragment): basis of mobility region from pBR322
   3269..3416    +  promoter       TRP1 promoter: S. cerevisiae TRP1
   3417..4091    +  CDS            TRP1: phosphoribosylanthranilate isomerase, required for tryptophan biosynthesis; S. cerevisiae TRP1; yeast auxotrophic marker
   4142..4193    +  misc_feature   bom (fragment): basis of mobility region from pBR322
   4221..4649    -  rep_origin     f1 ori (sequence partly withheld): f1 bacteriophage origin of replication; arrow indicates direction of (+) strand synthesis
   4653..4719    -  CDS            lacZα (fragment): LacZα fragment of β-galactosidase; lacZ fragment
   4720..5424    +  promoter       ADH1 promoter: S. cerevisiae ADH1; promoter for alcohol dehydrogenase 1
   5452..5892    +  CDS            GAL4 DNA binding domain: DNA binding domain of the GAL4 transcriptional activator; Saccharomyces cerevisiae GAL4 (truncated)
   5903..5921    +  promoter       T7 promoter: promoter for bacteriophage T7 RNA polymerase
   5980..6004    +  protein_bind   attB1: mutant version of attB; recombination site for the Gateway® BP reaction BP Clonase™
   6244..6268    -  protein_bind   attB2: mutant version of attB; recombination site for the Gateway® BP reaction BP Clonase™
   6302..6349    +  terminator     T7 terminator: transcription terminator for bacteriophage T7 RNA polymerase
   6376..6563    +  terminator     ADH1 terminator: S. cerevisiae ADH1; transcription terminator for the S. cerevisiae alcohol dehydrogenase 1 (ADH1) gene
   6611..6627    -  protein_bind   lac operator: The lac repressor binds to the lac operator to inhibit transcription in E. coli. This inhibition can be relieved by adding lactose or isopropyl-β-D-thiogalactopyranoside (IPTG). lac repressor encoded by lacI
   6635..6665    -  promoter       lac promoter: promoter for the E. coli lac operon
   6680..6701    -  protein_bind   CAP binding site: CAP binding activates transcription in the presence of cAMP. E. coli catabolite activator protein
   6714..6806    -  CDS            lacI (fragment): lac repressor; lacI; The lac repressor binds to the lac operator to inhibit transcription in E. coli. This inhibition can be relieved by adding lactose or isopropyl-β-D-thiogalactopyranoside (IPTG).
   6989..7577    -  rep_origin     ori: high-copy-number ColE1/pMB1/pBR322/pUC origin of replication
>Addgene plasmid #237527 | pGBKT7-AvrPWT4 | addgene full sequence | sequence record 471095 | Addgene NGS Result
GAAGATCCTTTGATCTTTTCTACGGGGTCTGACGCTCAGTGGAACGAAAACTCACGTTAAGGGATTTTGG
TCATGAGATTATCAAAAAGGATCTTCACCTAGATCCTTTTAAATTAAAAATGAAGTTTTAAATCAATCTA
AAGTATATATGAGTAACCTGAGGCTATGGCAGGGCCTGCCGCCCCGACGTTGGCTGCGAGCCCTGGGCCT
TCACCCGAACTTGGGGGGTGGGGTGGGGAAAAGGAAGAAACGCGGGCGTATTGGCCCCAATGGGGTCTCG
GTGGGGTATCGACAGAGTGCCAGCCCTGGGACCGAACCCCGCGTTTATGAACAAACGACCCAACACCGTG
CGTTTTATTCTGTCTTTTTATTGCCGTCATAGCGCGGGTTCCTTCCGGTATTGTCTCCTTCCGTGTTTCA
GTTAGCCTCCCCCTAGGGTGGGCGAAGAACTCCAGCATGAGATCCCCGCGCTGGAGGATCATCCAGCCGG
CGTCCCGGAAAACGATTCCGAAGCCCAACCTTTCATAGAAGGCGGCGGTGGAATCGAAATCTCGTGATGG
CAGGTTGGGCGTCGCTTGGTCGGTCATTTCGAACCCCAGAGTCCCGCTCAGAAGAACTCGTCAAGAAGGC
GATAGAAGGCGATGCGCTGCGAATCGGGAGCGGCGATACCGTAAAGCACGAGGAAGCGGTCAGCCCATTC
GCCGCCAAGCTCTTCAGCAATATCACGGGTAGCCAACGCTATGTCCTGATAGCGGTCCGCCACACCCAGC
CGGCCACAGTCGATGAATCCAGAAAAGCGGCCATTTTCCACCATGATATTCGGCAAGCAGGCATCGCCAT
GAGTCACGACGAGATCCTCGCCGTCGGGCATGCTCGCCTTGAGCCTGGCGAACAGTTCGGCTGGCGCGAG
CCCCTGATGCTCTTCGTCCAGATCATCCTGATCGACAAGACCGGCTTCCATCCGAGTACGTGCTCGCTCG
ATGCGATGTTTCGCTTGGTGGTCGAATGGGCAGGTAGCCGGATCAAGCGTATGCAGCCGCCGCATTGCAT
CAGCCATGATGGATACTTTCTCGGCAGGAGCAAGGTGAGATGACAGGAGATCCTGCCCCGGCACTTCGCC
CAATAGCAGCCAGTCCCTTCCCGCTTCAGTGACAACGTCGAGCACAGCTGCGCAAGGAACGCCCGTCGTG
GCCAGCCACGATAGCCGCGCTGCCTCGTCTTGCAGTTCATTCAGGGCACCGGACAGGTCGGTCTTGACAA
AAAGAACCGGGCGCCCCTGCGCTGACAGCCGGAACACGGCGGCATCAGAGCAGCCGATTGTCTGTTGTGC
CCAGTCATAGCCGAATAGCCTCTCCACCCAAGCGGCCGGAGAACCTGCGTGCAATCCATCTTGTTCAATC
ATACTCTTCCTTTTTCAATATTATTGAAGCATTTATCAGGGTTATTGTCTCATGAGCGGATACATATTTG
AATGTATTTAGAAAAATAAACAAATAGGGGTTCCGCGCACATTTCCCCGAAAAGTGCCACCTGAACGAAG
CATCTGTGCTTCATTTTGTAGAACAAAAATGCAACGCGAGAGCGCTAATTTTTCAAACAAAGAATCTGAG
CTGCATTTTTACAGAACAGAAATGCAACGCGAAAGCGCTATTTTACCAACGAAGAATCTGTGCTTCATTT
TTGTAAAACAAAAATGCAACGCGAGAGCGCTAATTTTTCAAACAAAGAATCTGAGCTGCATTTTTACAGA
ACAGAAATGCAACGCGAGAGCGCTATTTTACCAACAAAGAATCTATACTTCTTTTTTGTTCTACAAAAAT
GCATCCCGAGAGCGCTATTTTTCTAACAAAGCATCTTAGATTACTTTTTTTCTCCTTTGTGCGCTCTATA
ATGCAGTCTCTTGATAACTTTTTGCACTGTAGGTCCGTTAAGGTTAGAAGAAGGCTACTTTGGTGTCTAT
TTTCTCTTCCATAAAAAAAGCCTGACTCCACTTCCCGCGTTTACTGATTACTAGCGAAGCTGCGGGTGCA
TTTTTTCAAGATAAAGGCATCCCCGATTATATTCTATACCGATGTGGATTGCGCATACTTTGTGAACAGA
AAGTGATAGCGTTGATGATTCTTCATTGGTCAGAAAATTATGAACGGTTTCTTCTATTTTGTCTCTATAT
ACTACGTATAGGAAATGTTTACATTTTCGTATTGTTTTCGATTCACTCTATGAATAGTTCTTACTACAAT
TTTTTTGTCTAAAGAGTAATACTAGAGATAAACATAAAAAATGTAGAGGTCGAGTTTAGATGCAAGTTCA
AGGAGCGAAAGGTGGATGGGTAGGTTATATAGGGATATAGCACAGAGATATATAGCAAAGAGATACTTTT
GAGCAATGTTTGTGGAAGCGGTATTCGCAATATTTTAGTAGCTCGTTACAGTCCGGTGCGTTTTTGGTTT
TTTGAAAGTGCGTCTTCAGAGCGCTTTTGGTTTTCAAAAGCGCTCTGAAGTTCCTATACTTTCTAGAGAA
TAGGAACTTCGGAATAGGAACTTCAAAGCGTTTCCGAAAACGAGCGCTTCCGAAAATGCAACGCGAGCTG
CGCACATACAGCTCACTGTTCACGTCGCACCTATATCTGCGTGTTGCCTGTATATATATATACATGAGAA
GAACGGCATAGTGCGTGTTTATGCTTAAATGCGTACTTATATGCGTCTATTTATGTAGGATGAAAGGTAG
TCTAGTACCTCCTGTGATATTATCCCATTCCATGCGGGGTATCGTATGCTTCCTTCAGCACTACCCTTTA
GCTGTTCTATATGCTGCCACTCCTCAATTGGATTAGTCTCATCCTTCAATGCTATCATTTCCTTTGATAT
TGGATCATACTAAGAAACCATTATTATCATGACATTAACCTATAAAAATAGGCGTATCACGAGGCCCTTT
CGTCTCGCGCGTTTCGGTGATGACGGTGAAAACCTCTGACACATGCAGCTCCCGGAGACGGTCACAGCTT
GTCTGTAAGCGGATGCCGGGAGCAGACAAGCCCGTCAGGGCGCGTCAGCGGGTGTTGGCGGGTGTCGGGG
CTGGCTTAACTATGCGGCATCAGAGCAGATTGTACTGAGAGTGCACCATAGATCAACGACATTACTATAT
ATATAATATAGGAAGCATTTAATAGAACAGCATCGTAATATATGTGTACTTTGCAGTTATGACGCCAGAT
GGCAGTAGTGGAAGATATTCTTTATTGAAAAATAGCTTGTCACCTTACGTACAATCTTGATCCGGAGCTT
TTCTTTTTTTGCCGATTAAGAATTAATTCGGTCGAAAAAAGAAAAGGAGAGGGCCAAGAGGGAGGGCATT
GGTGACTATTGAGCACGTGAGTATACGTGATTAAGCACACAAAGGCAGCTTGGAGTATGTCTGTTATTAA
TTTCACAGGTAGTTCTGGTCCATTGGTGAAAGTTTGCGGCTTGCAGAGCACAGAGGCCGCAGAATGTGCT
CTAGATTCCGATGCTGACTTGCTGGGTATTATATGTGTGCCCAATAGAAAGAGAACAATTGACCCGGTTA
TTGCAAGGAAAATTTCAAGTCTTGTAAAAGCATATAAAAATAGTTCAGGCACTCCGAAATACTTGGTTGG
CGTGTTTCGTAATCAACCTAAGGAGGATGTTTTGGCTCTGGTCAATGATTACGGCATTGATATCGTCCAA
CTGCATGGAGATGAGTCGTGGCAAGAATACCAAGAGTTCCTCGGTTTGCCAGTTATTAAAAGACTCGTAT
TTCCAAAAGACTGCAACATACTACTCAGTGCAGCTTCACAGAAACCTCATTCGTTTATTCCCTTGTTTGA
TTCAGAAGCAGGTGGGACAGGTGAACTTTTGGATTGGAACTCGATTTCTGACTGGGTTGGAAGGCAAGAG
AGCCCCGAAAGCTTACATTTTATGTTAGCTGGTGGACTGACGCCAGAAAATGTTGGTGATGCGCTTAGAT
TAAATGGCGTTATTGGTGTTGATGTAAGCGGAGGTGTGGAGACAAATGGTGTAAAAGACTCTAACAAAAT
AGCAAATTTCGTCAAAAATGCTAAGAAATAGGTTATTACTGAGTAGTATTTATTTAAGTATTGTTTGTGC
ACTTGCCGATCTATGCGGTGTGAAATACCGCACAGATGCGTAAGGAGAAAATACCGCATCAGGAAATTGT
AAGCGTTAATATTTTGTTAAAATTCGCGTTAAATTTTTGTTAAATCAGCTCATTTTTTAACCAATAGGCC
GAAATCGGCAAAATCCCTTATAAATCAAAAGAATAGACCGAGATAGGGT
[37 nt withheld, positions 4320-4356]
AAAGAACGTGGACTCCAACGTCAAAGG
[49 nt withheld, positions 4384-4432]
T
[91 nt withheld, positions 4434-4524]
G
[124 nt withheld, positions 4526-4649]
CCATTCGCCATTCAGGCTGCGCAACTGTTGGGAAGGGCGATCGGTGCGGGCCTCTTCGCTATTACGCCAG
ATCCTTTTGTTGTTTCCGGGTGTACAATATGGACTTCCTCTTTTCTGGCAACCAAACCCATACATCGGGA
TTCCTATAATACCTTCGTTGGTCTCCCTAACATGTAGGTGGCGGAGGGGAGATATACAATAGAACAGATA
CCAGACAAGACATAATGGGCTAAACAAGACTACACCAATTACACTGCCTCATTGATGGTGGTACATAACG
AACTAATACTGTAGCCCTAGACTTGATAGCCATCATCATATCGAAGTTTCACTACCCTTTTTCCATTTGC
CATCTATTGAAGTAATAATAGGCGCATGCAACTTCTTTTCTTTTTTTTTCTTTTCTCTCTCCCCCGTTGT
TGTCTCACCATATCCGCAATGACAAAAAAATGATGGAAGACACTAAAGGAAAAAATTAACGACAAAGACA
GCACCAACAGATGTCGTTGTTCCAGAGCTGATGAGGGGTATCTCGAAGCACACGAAACTTTTTCCTTCCT
TCATTCACGCACACTACTCTCTAATGAGCAACGGTATACGGCCTTCCTTCCAGTTACTTGAATTTGAAAT
AAAAAAAAGTTTGCTGTCTTGCTATCAAGTATAAATAGACCTGCAATTATTAATCTTTTGTTTCCTCGTC
ATTGTTCTCGTTCCCTTTCTTCCTTGTTTCTTTTTCTGCACAATATTTCAAGCTATACCAAGCATACAAT
CAACTCCAAGCTTGAAGCAAGCCTCCTGAAAGATGAAGCTACTGTCTTCTATCGAACAAGCATGCGATAT
TTGCCGACTTAAAAAGCTCAAGTGCTCCAAAGAAAAACCGAAGTGCGCCAAGTGTCTGAAGAACAACTGG
GAGTGTCGCTACTCTCCCAAAACCAAAAGGTCTCCGCTGACTAGGGCACATCTGACAGAAGTGGAATCAA
GGCTAGAAAGACTGGAACAGCTATTTCTACTGATTTTTCCTCGAGAAGACCTTGACATGATTTTGAAAAT
GGATTCTTTACAGGATATAAAAGCATTGTTAACAGGATTATTTGTACAAGATAATGTGAATAAAGATGCC
GTCACAGATAGATTGGCTTCAGTGGAGACTGATATGCCTCTAACATTGAGACAGCATAGAATAAGTGCGA
CATCATCATCGGAAGAGAGTAGTAACAAAGGTCAAAGACAGTTGACTGTATCGCCGGAATTTGTAATACG
ACTCACTATAGGGCGAGCCGCCATCATGGAGGAGCAGAAGCTGATCTCAGAGGAGGACCTGCATAATCAA
ACAAGTTTGTACAAAAAAGCAGGCTCCACCATGAAACCCCCCTCCGATTCGACGGATGCCTCAAAAATCC
CGACTTACAAAATTAAACATCCAGGGCCTCGTTACATTATAACTGACGATGGTCGAGTTGTTGAGGTCGA
ACGCAAGGAATCAGGACGCTATCAATTAATCGATGGGGTTTTAGTACGTGTGGAATATGAAAAGAAAACC
GGGGGTTCGGAAGGGTCAAAAACATCCACCAACACGCGCGGTCCGAAAATCTAGACCCAGCTTTCTTGTA
CAAAGTGGTTCGATGATCCGTCGACCTGCAGCGGCCGCATAACTAGCATAACCCCTTGGGGCCTCTAAAC
GGGTCTTGAGGGGTTTTTTGCGCGCTTGCAGCCAAGCTAATTCCGGGCGAATTTCTTATGATTTATGATT
TTTATTATTAAATAAGTTATAAAAAAAATAAGTGTATACAAATTTTAAAGTGACTCTTAGGTTTTAAAAC
GAAAATTCTTATTCTTGAGTAACTCTTTCCTGTAGGTCAGGTTGCTTTCTCAGGTATAGCATGAGGTCGC
TCTTATTGACCACACCTCTACCGGCATGCAAGCTTGGCGTAATCATGGTCATAGCTGTTTCCTGTGTGAA
ATTGTTATCCGCTCACAATTCCACACAACATACGAGCCGGAAGCATAAAGTGTAAAGCCTGGGGTGCCTA
ATGAGTGAGCTAACTCACATTAATTGCGTTGCGCTCACTGCCCGCTTTCCAGTCGGGAAACCTGTCGTGC
CAGCTGCATTAATGAATCGGCCAACGCGCGGGGAGAGGCGGTTTGCGTATTGGGCGCTCTTCCGCTTCCT
CGCTCACTGACTCGCTGCGCTCGGTCGTTCGGCTGCGGCGAGCGGTATCAGCTCACTCAAAGGCGGTAAT
ACGGTTATCCACAGAATCAGGGGATAACGCAGGAAAGAACATGTGAGCAAAAGGCCAGCAAAAGGCCAGG
AACCGTAAAAAGGCCGCGTTGCTGGCGTTTTTCCATAGGCTCCGCCCCCCTGACGAGCATCACAAAAATC
GACGCTCAAGTCAGAGGTGGCGAAACCCGACAGGACTATAAAGATACCAGGCGTTTCCCCCTGGAAGCTC
CCTCGTGCGCTCTCCTGTTCCGACCCTGCCGCTTACCGGATACCTGTCCGCCTTTCTCCCTTCGGGAAGC
GTGGCGCTTTCTCATAGCTCACGCTGTAGGTATCTCAGTTCGGTGTAGGTCGTTCGCTCCAAGCTGGGCT
GTGTGCACGAACCCCCCGTTCAGCCCGACCGCTGCGCCTTATCCGGTAACTATCGTCTTGAGTCCAACCC
GGTAAGACACGACTTATCGCCACTGGCAGCAGCCACTGGTAACAGGATTAGCAGAGCGAGGTATGTAGGC
GGTGCTACAGAGTTCTTGAAGTGGTGGCCTAACTACGGCTACACTAGAAGAACAGTATTTGGTATCTGCG
CTCTGCTGAAGCCAGTTACCTTCGGAAAAAGAGTTGGTAGCTCTTGATCCGGCAAACAAACCACCGCTGG
TAGCGGTGGTTTTTTTGTTTGCAAGCAGCAGATTACGCGCAGAAAAAAAGGATCTCAA
